>Addgene plasmid #160272 | 47 pLIB_GST | addgene full sequence | sequence record 318564 | Addgene NGS Result
TTGAGATCCTTTTTTTCTGCGCGTAATCTGCTGCTTGCAAACAAAAAAACCACCGCTACCAGCGGTGGTT
TGTTTGCCGGATCAAGAGCTACCAACTCTTTTTCCGAAGGTAACTGGCTTCAGCAGAGCGCAGATACCAA
ATACTATTCTTCTAGTGTAGCCGTAGTTAGGCCACCACTTCAAGAACTCTGTAGCACCGCCTACATACCT
CGCTCTGCTAATCCTGTTACCAGTGGCTGCTGCCAGTGGCGATAAGTCGTGTCTTACCGGGTTGGACTCA
AGACGATAGTTACCGGATAAGGCGCAGCGGTCGGGCTGAACGGGGGGTTCGTGCACACAGCCCAGCTTGG
AGCGAACGACCTACACCGAACTGAGATACCTACAGCGTGAGCTATGAGAAAGCGCCACGCTTCCCGAAGG
GAGAAAGGCGGACAGGTATCCGGTAAGCGGCAGGGTCGGAACAGGAGAGCGCACGAGGGAGCTTCCAGGG
GGAAACGCCTGGTATCTTTATAGTCCTGTCGGGTTTCGCCACCTCTGACTTGAGCGTCGATTTTTGTGAT
GCTCGTCAGGGGGGCGGAGCCTATGGAAAAACGCCAGCAACGCGGCCTTTTTACGGTTCCTGGCCTTTTG
CTGGCCTTTTGCTCACATGTTCTTTCCTGCGTTATCCCCTGATTCTGTGGATAACCGTATTACCGCCTTT
GAGTGAGCTGATACCGCTCGCCGCAGCCGAACGACCGAGCGCAGCGAGTCAGTGAGCGAGGAAGCGGAAG
AGCGCCTGATGCGGTATTTTCTCCTTACGCATCTGTGCGGTATTTCACACCGCATAGACCAGCCGCGTAA
CCTGGCAAAATCGGTTACGGTTGAGTAATAAATGGATGCCCTGCGTAAGCGGGTGTGGGCGGACAATAAA
GTCTTAAACTGAACAAAATAGATCTAAACTATGACAATAAAGTCTTAAACTAGACAGAATAGTTGTAAAC
TGAAATCAGTCCAGTTATGCTGTGAAAAAGCATACTGGACTTTTGTTATGGCTAAAGCAAACTCTTCATT
TTCTGAAGTGCAAATTGCCCGTCGTATTAAAGAGGGGCGTGGCCAAGGGCATGGTAAAGACTATATTCGC
GGCGTTGTGACAATTTACCGAACAACTCCGCGGCCGGGAAGCCGATCTCGGCTTGAACGAATTGTTAGGT
GGCGGTACTTGGGTCGATATCAAAGTGCATCACTTCTTCCCGTATGCCCAACTTTGTATAGAGAGCCACT
GCGGGATCGTCACCGTAATCTGCTTGCACGTAGATCACATAAGCACCAAGCGCGTTGGCCTCATGCTTGA
GGAGATTGATGAGCGCGGTGGCAATGCCCTGCCTCCGGTGCTCGCCGGAGACTGCGAGATCATAGATATA
GATCTCACTACGCGGCTGCTCAAACTTGGGCAGAACGTAAGCCGCGAGAGCGCCAACAACCGCTTCTTGG
TCGAAGGCAGCAAGCGCGATGAATGTCTTACTACGGAGCAAGTTCCCGAGGTAATCGGAGTCCGGCTGAT
GTTGGGAGTAGGTGGCTACGTCTCCGAACTCACGACCGAAAAGATCAAGAGCAGCCCGCATGGATTTGAC
TTGGTCAGGGCCGAGCCTACATGTGCGAATGATGCCCATACTTGAGCCACCTAACTTTGTTTTAGGGCGA
CTGCCCTGCTGCGTAACATCGTTGCTGCTGCGTAACATCGTTGCTGCTCCATAACATCAAACATCGACCC
ACGGCGTAACGCGCTTGCTGCTTGGATGCCCGAGGCATAGACTGTACAAAAAAACAGTCATAACAAGCCA
TGAAAACCGCCACTGCGCCGTTACCACCGCTGCGTTCGGTCAAGGTTCTGGACCAGTTGCGTGAGCGCAT
ACGCTACTTGCATTACAGTTTACGAACCGAACAGGCTTATGTCAACTGGGTTTGTGCCTTCATCCGTTTC
CACGGTGTGCGTCACCCGGCAACCTTGGGCAGCAGCGAAGTCGAGGCATTTCTGTCCTGGCTGGCGAACG
AGCGCAAGGTTTCGGTCTCCACGCATCGTCAGGCATTGGCGGCCTTGCTGTTCTTCTACGGCAAGGTGCT
GTGCACGGATCTGCCCTTGCTTCAGGAGATCGGTAGACCTCGGCCGTCGCGGCGCTTGCCGGTGGTGCTG
ACCCCGGATGAAGTGGTTCGCATCCTCGGTTTTCTGGAAGGCGAGCATCGTTTGTTCGCCCAGGACTCTA
GCTATAGTTCTAGTGGTTGGCTACAGCTTTGTTTGTACTATCAACAGGTTGAACTGCTGATCAACAGATC
CTCTACGCGGCCGCGGTACCATAACTTCGTATAGCATACATTATACGAAGTTATCTGGTTTTACTAGTAT
CGATTCGCGACCTACTCCGGAATATTAATAGATCATGGAGATAATTAAAATGATAACCATCTCGCAAATA
AATAAGTATTTTACTGTTTTCGTAACAGTTTTGTAATAAAAAAACCTATAAATATTCCGGATTATTCATA
CCGTCCCACCATCGGGCGCGGATCTATGTCCCCTATACTAGGTTATTGGAAAATTAAGGGCCTTGTGCAA
CCCACTCGACTTCTTTTGGAATATCTTGAAGAAAAATATGAAGAGCATTTGTATGAGCGCGATGAAGGTG
ATAAATGGCGAAACAAAAAGTTTGAATTGGGTTTGGAGTTTCCCAATCTTCCTTATTATATTGATGGTGA
TGTTAAATTAACACAGTCTATGGCCATCATACGTTATATAGCTGACAAGCACAACATGTTGGGTGGTTGT
CCAAAAGAGCGTGCAGAGATTTCAATGCTTGAAGGAGCGGTTTTGGATATTAGATACGGTGTTTCGAGAA
TTGCATATAGTAAAGACTTTGAAACTCTCAAAGTTGATTTTCTTAGCAAGCTACCTGAAATGCTGAAAAT
GTTCGAAGATCGTTTATGTCATAAAACATATTTAAATGGTGATCATGTAACCCATCCTGACTTCATGTTG
TATGACGCTCTTGATGTTGTTTTATACATGGACCCAATGTGCCTGGATGCGTTCCCAAAATTAGTTTGTT
TTAAAAAACGTATTGAAGCTATCCCACAAATTGATAAGTACTTGAAATCCAGCAAGTATATAGCATGGCC
TTTGCAGGGCTGGCAAGCCACGTTTGGTGGTGGCGACCATCCTCCAAAATCGGATCTGGAAGTTCTGTTC
CAGGGGCCCGGATCCCGGTCCGACATATGAGCGCGCGGAATTCAAAGGCCTACGTCGACGAGCTCACTAG
TCGCGGCCGCTTTCGAATCTAGAGCCTGCAGTCTCGACAAGCTTGTCGAGAAGTACTAGAGGATCATAAT
CAGCCATACCACATTTGTAGAGGTTTTACTTGCTTTAAAAAACCTCCCACACCTCCCCCTGAACCTGAAA
CATAAAATGAATGCAATTGTTGTTGTTAACTTGTTTATTGCAGCTTATAATGGTTACAAATAAAGCAATA
GCATCACAAATTTCACAAATAAAGCATTTTTTTCACTGCATTCTAGTTGTGGTTTGTCCAAACTCATCAA
TGTATCTTATCATGTCTGGATCTGATCACTGCTTGAGCCTAGAAGATCCGGCTGCTAACAAAGCCCGAAA
GGAAGCTGAGTTGGCTGCTGCCACCGCTGAGCAATAACTATCATAACCCCTAGGAGATCCGAACCAGATA
AGTGAAATCTAGTTCCAAACTATTTTGTCATTTTTAATTTTCGTATTAGCTTACGACGCTACACCCAGTT
CCCATCTATTTTGTCACTCTTCCCTAAATAATCCTTAAAAACTCCATTTCCACCCCTCCCAGTTCCCAAC
TATTTTGTCCGCCCACAGCGGGGCATTTTTCTTCCTGTTATGTTTTTAATCAAACATCCTGCCAACTCCA
TGTGACAAACCGTCATCTTCGGCTACTTTTTCTCTGTCACAGAATGAAAATTTTTCTGTCATCTCTTCGT
TATTAATGTTTGTAATTGACTGAATATCAACGCTTATTTGCAGCCTGAATGGCGAATGGG
[124 nt withheld, positions 4051-4174]
C
[91 nt withheld, positions 4176-4266]
A
[49 nt withheld, positions 4268-4316]
CCTTTGACGTTGGAGTCCACGTTCTT
[37 nt withheld, positions 4343-4379]
ACCCTATCTCGGTCTATTCTTTTGATTTATAAGGGATTTTGCCGATTTCGGCCTATTGGTTAAAAAATGA
GCTGATTTAACAAAAATTTAACGCGAATTTTAACAAAATATTAACGCTTACAATTTAGGTGGCACTTTTC
GGGGAAATGTGCGCGGAACCCCTATTTGTTTATTTTTCTAAATACATTCAAATATGTATCCGCTCATGAG
ACAATAACCCTGATAAATGCTTCAATAATATTGAAAAAGGAAGAGTATGAGTATTCAACATTTCCGTGTC
GCCCTTATTCCCTTTTTTGCGGCATTTTGCCTTCCTGTTTTTGCTCACCCAGAAACGCTGGTGAAAGTAA
AAGATGCTGAAGATCAGTTGGGTGCACGAGTGGGTTACATCGAACTGGATCTCAACAGCGGTAAGATCCT
TGAGAGTTTTCGCCCCGAAGAACGTTTTCCAATGATGAGCACTTTTAAAGTTCTGCTATGTGGCGCGGTA
TTATCCCGTATTGACGCCGGGCAAGAGCAACTCGGTCGCCGCATACACTATTCTCAGAATGACTTGGTTG
AGTACTCACCAGTCACAGAAAAGCATCTTACGGATGGCATGACAGTAAGAGAATTATGCAGTGCTGCCAT
AACCATGAGTGATAACACTGCGGCCAACTTACTTCTGACAACGATCGGAGGACCGAAGGAGCTAACCGCT
TTTTTGCACAACATGGGGGATCATGTAACTCGCCTTGATCGTTGGGAACCGGAGCTGAATGAAGCCATAC
CAAACGACGAGCGTGACACCACGATGCCTGTAGCAATGGCAACAACGTTGCGCAAACTATTAACTGGCGA
ACTACTTACTCTAGCTTCCCGGCAACAATTAATAGACTGGATGGAGGCGGATAAAGTTGCAGGACCACTT
CTGCGCTCGGCCCTTCCGGCTGGCTGGTTTATTGCTGATAAATCTGGAGCCGGTGAGCGTGGGTCTCGCG
GTATCATTGCAGCACTGGGGCCAGATGGTAAGCCCTCCCGTATCGTAGTTATCTACACGACGGGGAGTCA
GGCAACTATGGATGAACGAAATAGACAGATCGCTGAGATAGGTGCCTCACTGATTAAGCATTGGTAACTG
TCAGACCAAGTTTACTCATATATACTTTAGATTGATTTAAAACTTCATTTTTAATTTAAAAGGATCTAGG
TGAAGATCCTTTTTGATAATCTCATGACCAAAATCCCTTAACGTGAGTTTTCGTTCCACTGAGCGTCAGA
CCCCGTAGAAAAGATCAAAGGATCTTC
Features (pLannotate 1.2.2; 18 found; start..end, strand, type, name):
      1..589     +  rep_origin     ori: high-copy-number ColE1/pMB1/pBR322/pUC origin of replication
    775..826     -  misc_feature   bom (fragment): basis of mobility region from pBR322
    894..1118    -  mobile_element Tn7R: mini-Tn7 element (right end of the Tn7 transposon) Tn7
   1185..1718    -  CDS            GmR: gentamycin acetyltransferase; aacC1; confers resistance to gentamycin
   1907..1935    -  promoter       Pc promoter: intI1 (promoter lies within the coding sequence); class 1 integron promoter
   1913..2275    -  CDS            YPR2_ECOLX (fragment): Protein predicted: Swiss-Prot protein existence level 4. From Escherichia coli.
   2275..2302    -  rep_origin     R6K γ ori (fragment): γ replication origin from E. coli plasmid R6K; requires the R6K initiator protein pi for replication
   2331..2364    +  protein_bind   loxP: Cre-mediated recombination occurs in the 8-bp core sequence (GCATACAT). Cre recombinase
   2412..2503    +  promoter       polyhedrin promoter: polh from Autographa californica; promoter for the baculovirus polyhedrin gene
   2546..3199    +  CDS            GST26_SCHJA: Experimental evidence at protein level: Swiss-Prot protein existence level 1. GST isoenzymes appear to play a central role in the parasite detoxification system. Other functions are also suspected including a role in increasing the solubility of haematin in the parasite gut. From Schistosoma japonicum (Blood fluke).
   3352..3435    +  CDS            large T antigen (fragment): large T antigen from SV40 (simian virus 40)
   3458..3592    +  polyA_signal   SV40 poly(A) signal: SV40 polyadenylation signal
   3621..3670    +  CDS            SET1 (fragment): solubility-enhancement tag derived from T7 phage gene 10B
   3702..3867    -  mobile_element Tn7L: mini-Tn7 element (left end of the Tn7 transposon) Tn7
   4030..4046    +  CDS            lacZα (fragment): LacZα fragment of β-galactosidase; lacZ fragment
   4051..4505    +  rep_origin     f1 ori (sequence partly withheld): f1 bacteriophage origin of replication; arrow indicates direction of (+) strand synthesis
   4531..4635    +  promoter       AmpR promoter: bla
   4636..5496    +  CDS            AmpR: β-lactamase; bla; confers resistance to ampicillin, carbenicillin, and related antibiotics
