[The description below was written by a language model from this plasmid's Addgene catalogue record and pLannotate feature annotations shown in this document.]
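Description:
47 pLIB_GST is an empty insect-cell expression backbone from the InteBac vector suite, built on pLIB and designed to produce recombinant proteins in baculovirus-infected insect cells with an N-terminal GST tag that can be removed with 3C protease. In E. coli it is maintained as a high-copy plasmid through a ColE1/pUC-type origin and selected with ampicillin via the β-lactamase gene. An f1 origin is also present. The 5,666 nt annotated sequence carries no gene of interest. According to the record, the multiple cloning site was altered for full compatibility across the InteBac system, and inserts are introduced by Gibson assembly.

The expression cassette consists of the baculovirus polyhedrin promoter (a very late, very strong viral promoter) driving the Schistosoma japonicum GST coding sequence, followed downstream by the SV40 polyadenylation signal. The target open reading frame is placed after GST so that it is expressed as a cleavable fusion. The 3C site itself is stated in the catalogue entry but not separately annotated in the feature table. This cassette, together with a gentamicin acetyltransferase gene under the Pc integron promoter, lies between the Tn7R and Tn7L mini-transposon ends. That arrangement allows Tn7 transposition of the whole segment into a baculoviral bacmid, with gentamicin selecting for transposed clones. A loxP site upstream of the polyhedrin promoter could permit Cre-mediated fusion with other loxP-bearing plasmids. Several short annotated fragments (R6K γ ori, lacZα, SET1, large T antigen) appear to be backbone remnants or partial matches rather than functional elements. The vector is typically used for GST affinity purification of proteins expressed in insect cells.
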