Addgene plasmid #160272: 47 pLIB_GST
Purpose: (Empty Backbone) N-term 3C cleavable GST tag for insect cell expression
Depositing lab: John Weir. Depositing organization: Friedrich Miescher Laboratory. Publication: InteBac - An integrated bacterial and baculovirus expression vector suite. Altmannova V, Blaha A, Astrinidis S, Reichle H, Weir JR. Protein Sci. 2020 Sep 21. doi: 10.1002/pro.3957. PubMed 32955754.
Backbone
  Vector backbone: pLIB
  Modifications to backbone: MCS altered for full compatibility within InteBac, N-terminal 3C-cleavable GST tag added
  Vector type: Insect Expression
  Promoter: polyhydrin
  Selectable markers: Gentamicin
  Tag / fusion protein: GST (N terminal on backbone)
Growth in bacteria
  Bacterial resistance: Ampicillin, 100 μg/mL
  Growth temperature: 37°C
  Growth strain: DH5alpha
  Copy number: High Copy
Gene/Insert
  Cloning method: Gibson Cloning
Terms and licenses: Academic/Nonprofit Terms; Industry Terms: Not Available to Industry
How to cite: 47 pLIB_GST was a gift from John Weir (Addgene plasmid # 160272 ; http://n2t.net/addgene:160272 ; RRID:Addgene_160272)
